>Addgene plasmid #29033 | pEMS1102 | addgene partial sequence | sequence record 41373 | EGFP-N 5'-CGTCGCCGTCCAGCTCGACCAG-3'
CCTCGCCCTTGCTCACCATGGTGGCGGCGAAGTTCCTATACCTTTTGAAGAATAGGAACTTCGGCGCGCC
CCTTTCTGCAGGCGTCGTCTCTGCTGCGGGTCCTGGGCGGCAGGACTGGTGGGCAGAGGCAGCCTCTTAT
TCCCTCTGCCCAGGGAGGATGGATGAACCCTGGTGCAGCCCACTGCAGGCCGTGGCAGCCAATGGGAGCC
GAAGGCGGGGGTGGCAGGGCTGCCAGGCCTGCACACAGGGCTGCATTGACCAAGCAGCCCCGGGGACTTG
CTGGGAGCCAGGATTGCACATGGGCTGAGGAAGAAAAAAGGGCCTGTAGGGCAGGAAGTGGGGAGTCAGC
TTTTTGTGCGATTTCTTTATTACATGAATATTGATGTCACCCTAAAGGCAAGGTTGGGGGTGGGGAGAGG
AGAGAGACTTGGATTAATTGATTCAAACAAAGCAAATGTGCAGCCAAGAACAAGCAGCTTCCAAGTACAG
GCTGAGCATAGGAGATTAAGTGGCCTGCAAGTTGGTTTCTAATGGAGAGGCCCCTGGAGCTTCTCTCCTC
TGCCATCCTCCAAGTCTGGCCCCACTGGGCGTGAAGTTCTGTGGACAGTAGTGCTTGTCTGTGGTCAGCC
CTGGGCTCAACGGGGCTGCCTCAGAGAAGCTGCTGAGGCCAGTGTCTGCAGGGACTAAAACGGGTGGTAC
TTTTAGGGGAAAACGTGATGTG
