>Addgene plasmid #29033 | pEMS1102 | addgene partial sequence | sequence record 42412 | pEMS1307-fwd 5'-ccgcacgtctaagaaaccat-3'
AGGCGTATCACGAGGCCCTTTCGTCTTCAAGAATTAATTCCGATCATATTCAATAACCCTTAATGAATTC
GAGCTCCTAGGCCGGCCTGGTCAGCACTTACAGGAATGGTCCCTCCAACATCTGAGCGAGGAAGGGGCAC
AGAGCACAGTTGTGCCTTCCTTGGGCCTGGGCAAGCTCTGTGCTTCACAGAGCAAGCCTGTGTCAGATCC
TTCAGCAGAGACCACAGCCAGGGGTGGTGAAGCCGATGAGGAAGTGAGGGCCAACCACACTGCTCAGGCT
GTTCCTCACAGGAGGCTGGGGCAGGCTGAGCCACGCAAGACCACAGCTCTCAGCCCTGTGCTATTTCCAG
GGCACACTTACAGATCCTGAATGGTAGAGAACGTCCTGGATAAAACAATGACAGCAAGACAGCCATGTAC
ACAGATATCTTGTGGGAAACCCTTTCACGGCCACTTTGAAACTGGGTTGGGAGAAGGACGTGATGCTGGG
TCAGGCATCCATTGGGGACCATGGACATTTTTGGAGAGTTTGGGCCAATGTTCTTGTGTAATTTGTCAGA
AGGAACACCTACTTCTTCATTCTTGTGAAGAAGAACCCATAAACTGGCCCCCGTGTTCAGAGGCTCCAGT
CGAGCGAGTTGAGGGGACAGCTGGACTTCTCCTTCCTCAGGCTGGCTGGAGGCTTCAGCAAGGGGGCACA
CCGTCCACACGCCTCTGTAAAACAGCGTTCGAACGGGACATCTCTAAGGCATCGTCCAACTCTGAGAGTC
TGTGACCTTCCACCCTGGGGTGGAGGGAAAGGCCTTGGGATACAGTCCACACATCACGTTTTCCCCTAAA
AGTACCACCCGTTTTAGTCCCTGCAGACACTGG
