[The description below was written by a language model from this plasmid's Addgene catalogue record.]
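Description:
pEMS1102 is a plasmid from the Pleiades Promoter Project, a resource of compact human-derived regulatory elements ("MiniPromoters") designed to drive selective gene expression in defined brain regions and cell types. It is built on the large pEMS1302 backbone, recorded at about 17.5 kb without the insert, and is propagated in E. coli as a high-copy plasmid under ampicillin selection. The record does not describe the remaining backbone content, such as the origin of replication, any targeting or homology sequences, or any mammalian selection markers, and no feature table is available to fill in these details.

The insert is Ple183, a MiniPromoter of roughly 1.4 kb assembled from human S100B regulatory sequence and cloned between FseI and AscI sites. S100B encodes a calcium-binding protein of the S100 family, listed in the record as the neural beta polypeptide. Ple183 sits upstream of a backbone-encoded EGFP-Cre-NLS fusion, so that promoter activity yields a nuclear-targeted protein combining green fluorescence with Cre recombinase activity. This arrangement allows cells in which the MiniPromoter is active to be seen directly through EGFP. In principle, it also allows recombination at loxP sites, for example to activate a Cre-dependent reporter or to excise a floxed allele.

The stated purpose is to support characterisation of the Ple183 expression pattern as reported in the associated MiniPromoter toolbox study. The record does not specify the delivery route or the host system used for that analysis.
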