Addgene plasmid #29033: pEMS1102
Purpose: Pleiades (Ple) MiniPromoter expression pattern described in Portales-Casamar et al., PNAS, 2010 (PMID: 20807748)
Depositing lab: Elizabeth Simpson. Depositing organization: University of British Columbia. Publication: A regulatory toolbox of MiniPromoters to drive selective expression in the brain. Portales-Casamar E, Swanson DJ, Liu L, de Leeuw CN, Banks KG, Ho Sui SJ, Fulton DL, Ali J, Amirabbasi M, Arenillas DJ, Babyak N, Black SF, Bonaguro RJ, Brauer E, Candido TR, Castellarin M, Chen J, Chen Y, Cheng JC, Chopra V, Docking TR, Dreolini L, D'Souza CA, Flynn EK, Glenn R, Hatakka K, Hearty TG, Imanian B, Jiang S, Khorasan-zadeh S, Komljenovic I, Laprise S, Liao NY, Lim JS, Lithwick S, Liu F, Liu J, Lu M, McConechy M, McLeod AJ, Milisavljevic M, Mis J, O'Connor K, Palma B, Palmquist DL, Schmouth JF, Swanson MI, Tam B, Ticoll A, Turner JL, Varhol R, Vermeulen J, Watkins RF, Wilson G, Wong BK, Wong SH, Wong TY, Yang GS, Ypsilanti AR, Jones SJ, Holt RA, Goldowitz D, Wasserman WW, Simpson EM. Proc Natl Acad Sci U S A. 2010 Sep 21. 107(38):16589-94. 10.1073/pnas.1009158107 PubMed 20807748.
Backbone
  Vector backbone: pEMS1302
  Backbone size w/o insert (bp): 17451
  Vector type: Pleiades Promoter Project [sic, Pleaides Plieades]
Growth in bacteria
  Bacterial resistance: Ampicillin, 100 μg/mL
  Growth temperature: 37°C
  Growth strain: DH5alpha
  Growth instructions: DH10B
  Copy number: High Copy
Gene/Insert
  Gene/Insert name: Ple183 (alt names: S100B; S100 protein, beta polypeptide, neural)
  Species: H. sapiens (human)
  Insert size (bp): 1384
  Entrez Gene: S100B (a.k.a. NEF, S100, S100-B, S100beta)
  Tag / fusion protein: EGFP-Cre-NLS (C terminal on backbone)
  Cloning method: Restriction Enzyme; 5′ cloning site FseI (unknown if destroyed); 3′ cloning site AscI (unknown if destroyed)
  Sequencing primers: 5′ Unknown
Terms and licenses: Academic/Nonprofit Terms; Industry Terms: Not Available to Industry
How to cite: pEMS1102 was a gift from Elizabeth Simpson (Addgene plasmid # 29033 ; http://n2t.net/addgene:29033 ; RRID:Addgene_29033)
